>Addgene plasmid #156616 | pD649-HAsp-CD84-Fc(DAPA)-AviTag-6xHis | depositor full sequence | sequence record 302341 | Full Sequence
TTTCAATATTATTGAAGCATTTATCAGGGTTATTGTCTCATGAGCGGATACATATTTGAATGTATTTAGA
AAAATAAACAAATAGGGGTCAGTGTTACAACCAATTAACCAATTCTGAACATTATCGCGAGCCCATTTAT
ACCTGAATATGGCTCATAACACCCCTTGCTCATGACCAAAATCCCTTAACGTGAGTTACGCGCGCGTCGT
TCCACTGAGCGTCAGACCCCGTAGAAAAGATCAAAGGATCTTCTTGAGATCCTTTTTTTCTGCGCGTAAT
CTGCTGCTTGCAAACAAAAAAACCACCGCTACCAGCGGTGGTTTGTTTGCCGGATCAAGAGCTACCAACT
CTTTTTCCGAAGGTAACTGGCTTCAGCAGAGCGCAGATACCAAATACTGTTCTTCTAGTGTAGCCGTAGT
TAGCCCACCACTTCAAGAACTCTGTAGCACCGCCTACATACCTCGCTCTGCTAATCCTGTTACCAGTGGC
TGCTGCCAGTGGCGATAAGTCGTGTCTTACCGGGTTGGACTCAAGACGATAGTTACCGGATAAGGCGCAG
CGGTCGGGCTGAACGGGGGGTTCGTGCACACAGCCCAGCTTGGAGCGAACGACCTACACCGAACTGAGAT
ACCTACAGCGTGAGCTATGAGAAAGCGCCACGCTTCCCGAAGGGAGAAAGGCGGACAGGTATCCGGTAAG
CGGCAGGGTCGGAACAGGAGAGCGCACGAGGGAGCTTCCAGGGGGAAACGCCTGGTATCTTTATAGTCCT
GTCGGGTTTCGCCACCTCTGACTTGAGCGTCGATTTTTGTGATGCTCGTCAGGGGGGCGGAGCCTATGGA
AAAACGCCAGCAACGCGGCCTTTTTACGGTTCCTGGCCTTTTGCTGGCCTTTTGCTCACATGTTCTTTCC
TGCGTTATCCCCTGATTCTGTGGATAACCGTATTACCGCCTTTGAGTGAGCTGATACCGCTCGCCGCAGC
CGAACGACCGAGCGCAGCGAGTCAGTGAGCGAGGAAGCGGAAGGCGAGAGTAGGGAACTGCCAGGCATCA
AACTAAGCAGAAGGCCCCTGACGGATGGCCTTTTTGCGTTTCTACAAACTCTTTCTGTGTTGTAAAACGA
CGGCCAGTCTTAAGCTCGGGCCCCCTGGGCGGTTCTGATAACGAGTAATCGTTAATCCGCAAATAACGTA
AAAACCCGCTTCGGCGGGTTTTTTTATGGGGGGAGTTTAGGGAAAGAGCATTTGTCAGAATATTTAAGGG
CGCCTGTCACTTTGCTTGATATATGAGAATTATTTAACCTTATAAATGAGAAAAAAGCAACGCACTTTAA
ATAAGATACGTTGCTTTTTCGATTGATGAACACCTATAATTAAACTATTCATCTATTATTTATGATTTTT
TGTATATACAATATTTCTAGTTTGTTAAAGAGAATTAAGAAAATAAATCTCGAAAATAATAAAGGGAAAA
TCAGTTTTTGATATCAAAATTATACATGTCAACGATAATACAAAATATAATACAAACTATAAGATGTTAT
CAGTATTTATTATCATTTAGAATAAATTTTGTGTCGCCCTTAATTGTGAGCGGATAACAATTACGAGCTT
CATGCACAGTGGCGTTGACTCAATATTGGCCATTAGCCATATTATTCATTGGTTATATAGCATAAATCAA
TATTGGCTATTGGCCATTGCATACGTTGTATCTATATCATAATATGTACATTTATATTGGCTCATGTCCA
ATATGACCGCCATGTTGGCATTGATTATTGACTAGTTATTAATAGTAATCAATTACGGGGTCATTAGTTC
ATAGCCCATATATGGAGTTCCGCGTTACATAACTTACGGTAAATGGCCCGCCTGGCTGACCGCCCAACGA
CCCCCGCCCATTGACGTCAATAATGACGTATGTTCCCATAGTAACGCCAATAGGGACTTTCCATTGACGT
CAATGGGTGGAGTATTTACGGTAAACTGCCCACTTGGCAGTACATCAAGTGTATCATATGCCAAGTACGC
CCCCTATTGACGTCAATGACGGTAAATGGCCCGCCTGGCATTATGCCCAGTACATGACCTTATGGGACTT
TCCTACTTGGCAGTACATCTACGTATTAGTCATCGCTATTACCATGGTGATGCGGTTTTGGCAGTACATC
AATGGGCGTGGATAGCGGTTTGACTCACGGGGATTTCCAAGTCTCCACCCCATTGACGTCAATGGGAGTT
TGTTTTGGCACCAAAATCAACGGGACTTTCCAAAATGTCGTAACAACTCCGCCCCATTGACGCAAATGGG
CGGTAGGCGTGTACGGTGGGAGGTCTATATAAGCAGAGCTCGTTTAGTGAACCGTCAGATCGCCTGGAGA
CGCCATCCACGCTGTTTTGACCTCCATAGAAGACACCGGGACCGATCCAGCCTCCGCGGCCGGGAACGGT
GCATTGGAACGCGGATTCCCCGTGCCAAGAGTGACGTAAGTACCGCCTATAGAGTCTATAGGCCCACCCC
CTTGGCTTCGTTAGAACGCGGCTACAATTAATACATAACCTTATGTATCATACACATACGATTTAGGTGA
CACTATAGAATAACATCCACTTTGCCTTTCTCTCCACAGGTGTCCACTCCCAGGTCCAACTGCACCTCGG
TTCTATCGAAAACGCGCCTGCTAGCGCCACCATGAAGACCATCATTGCCCTGAGCTACATCTTCTGCCTG
GTGTTCGCTGCGGCCGCCAAGGATAGCGAGATCTTCACCGTGAATGGCATCCTGGGCGAGAGCGTGACAT
TCCCCGTGAACATCCAAGAGCCTCGGCAAGTGAAGATCATTGCCTGGACCAGCAAGACCAGCGTGGCCTA
TGTTACCCCTGGCGATTCTGAGACAGCCCCTGTGGTTACCGTGACACACCGGAACTACTACGAGAGAATC
CACGCTCTGGGCCCCAACTACAACCTGGTCATCAGCGACCTGAGAATGGAAGATGCCGGCGACTACAAGG
CCGACATCAATACCCAGGCCGATCCTTACACCACCACCAAGCGGTACAACCTGCAGATCTACAGACGGCT
GGGCAAGCCCAAGATCACACAGTCTCTGATGGCCAGCGTGAACAGCACCTGTAACGTGACCCTGACCTGC
TCCGTGGAAAAAGAGGAAAAGAACGTCACCTACAACTGGTCCCCACTGGGCGAAGAGGGCAACGTGCTGC
AGATTTTTCAGACCCCTGAGGACCAAGAGCTGACCTACACCTGTACAGCCCAGAATCCTGTGTCCAACAA
CAGCGACAGCATCAGCGCCAGACAGCTGTGTGCCGATATCGCCATGGGCTTCAGAACCCACCATACCGGT
GGCGCGCCGGGCGGCGACAAGACCCACACCTGCCCCCCCTGCCCAGCTCCAGAACTGCTGGGAGGGCCTT
CCGTGTTCCTGTTCCCCCCCAAGCCCAAGGACACCCTGATGATCAGCAGGACCCCCGAGGTGACCTGCGT
GGTGGTGGCCGTGTCCCACGAGGACCCAGAGGTGAAGTTCAACTGGTACGTGGACGGCGTGGAGGTGCAC
AACGCCAAGACCAAGCCCAGAGAGGAGCAGTACAACAGCACCTACAGGGTGGTGTCCGTGCTGACCGTGC
TGCACCAGGACTGGCTGAACGGCAAAGAATACAAGTGCAAAGTCTCCAACAAGGCCCTGGCTGCCCCAAT
CGAAAAGACAATCAGCAAGGCCAAGGGCCAGCCACGGGAGCCCCAGGTGTACACCCTGCCCCCCAGCCGG
GAGGAGATGACCAAGAACCAGGTGTCCCTGACCTGTCTGGTGAAGGGCTTCTACCCCAGCGATATCGCCG
TGGAGTGGGAGAGCAACGGCCAGCCCGAGAACAACTACAAGACCACCCCCCCAGTGCTGGACAGCGACGG
CAGCTTCTTCCTGTACAGCAAGCTGACCGTGGACAAGTCCAGGTGGCAGCAGGGCAACGTGTTCAGCTGC
AGCGTGATGCACGAGGCCCTGCACAACCACTACACCCAGAAGTCCCTGAGCCTGAGCCCCGGCGGCAGCG
GTCTTAATGATATTTTCGAGGCTCAGAAGATTGAGTGGCATGAACACCACCACCATCACCACTAAGGCCG
GCCTGTAGTCACTGGCACAACGCGTTACCCGGTAAGCCAATCGGGTATACACGGTCGTCATACTGCAGAC
AGGGTTCTTCTACTTTGCAAGATAGTCTTGAGTAGTAAAATAAATAGATAGAGAAAATCAGCCTCGACTG
TGCCTTCTAGTTGCCAGCCATCTGTTGTTTGCCCCTCCCCCGTGCCTTCCTTGACCCTGGAAGGTGCCAC
TCCCACTGTCCTTTCCTAATAAAATGAGGAAATTGCATCACAACACTCAACCCTATCTCGGTCTATTCTT
TTGATTTATAAGGGATTTTGCCGATTTCGGCCTATTGGTTAAAAAATGAGCTGATTTAACAAAAATTTAA
CGCGAATTAATTCTGTGGAATGTGTGTCAGTTAGGGTGTGGAAAGTCCCCAGGCTCCCCAGCAGGCAGAA
GTATGCAAAGCATGCATCTCAATTAGTCAGCAACCAGGTGTGGAAAGTCCCCAGGCTCCCCAGCAGGCAG
AAGTATGCAAAGCATGCATCTCAATTAGTCAGCAACCATAGTCCCGCCCCTAACTCCGCCCATCCCGCCC
CTAACTCCGCCCAGTTCCGCCCATTCTCCGCCCCATGGCTGACTAATTTTTTTTATTTATGCAGAGGCCG
AGGCCGCCTCTGCCTCTGAGCTATTCCAGAAGTAGTGAGGAGGCTTTTTTGGAGGCCTAGGCTTTTGCAA
AAAGCTCCCGGGAGCTTGTATATCCATTTTCGGATCTGATCAGCACGTGTTGACAATTAATCATCGGCAT
AGTATATCGGCATAGTATAATACGACAAGGTGAGGAACTAAACCATGACCGAGTACAAGCCCACGGTGCG
CCTCGCCACCCGCGACGACGTCCCCAGGGCCGTACGCACCCTCGCCGCCGCGTTCGCCGACTACCCCGCC
ACGCGCCACACCGTCGATCCGGACCGCCACATCGAGCGGGTCACCGAGCTGCAAGAACTCTTCCTCACGC
GCGTCGGGCTCGACATCGGCAAGGTGTGGGTCGCGGACGACGGCGCCGCGGTGGCGGTCTGGACCACGCC
GGAGAGCGTCGAAGCGGGGGCGGTGTTCGCCGAGATCGGCCCGCGCATGGCCGAGTTGAGCGGTTCCCGG
CTGGCCGCGCAGCAACAGATGGAAGGCCTCCTGGCGCCGCACCGGCCCAAGGAGCCCGCGTGGTTCCTGG
CCACCGTCGGCGTCTCGCCCGACCACCAGGGCAAGGGTCTGGGCAGCGCCGTCGTGCTCCCCGGAGTGGA
GGCGGCCGAGCGCGCCGGGGTGCCCGCCTTCCTGGAGACATCCGCGCCCCGCAACCTCCCCTTCTACGAG
CGGCTCGGCTTCACCGTCACCGCCGACGTCGAGGTGCCCGAAGGACCGCGCACCTGGTGCATGACCCGCA
AGCCCGGTGCCTGACACGTGCTACGAGATTTCGATTCCACCGCCGCCTTCTATGAAAGGTTGGGCTTCGG
AATCGTTTTCCGGGACGCCGGCTGGATGATCCTCCAGCGCGGGGATCTCATGCTGGAGTTCTTCGCCCAC
CCCAACTTGTTTATTGCAGCTTATAATGGTTACAAATAAAGCAATAGCATCACAAATTTCACAAATAAAG
CATTTTTTTCACTGCATTCTAGTTGTGGTTTGTCCAAACTCATCAATGTATCTTATCATGTCTGTATACC
GTCGACCTCTAGCTAGAGCTTGGCGTAATCATGGTCATTACCAATGCTTAATCAGTGAGGCACCTATCTC
AGCGATCTGTCTATTTCGTTCATCCATAGTTGCCTGACTCCCCGTCGTGTAGATAACTACGATACGGGAG
GGCTTACCATCTGGCCCCAGCGCTGCGATGATACCGCGAGAACCACGCTCACCGGCTCCGGATTTATCAG
CAATAAACCAGCCAGCCGGAAGGGCCGAGCGCAGAAGTGGTCCTGCAACTTTATCCGCCTCCATCCAGTC
TATTAATTGTTGCCGGGAAGCTAGAGTAAGTAGTTCGCCAGTTAATAGTTTGCGCAACGTTGTTGCCATC
GCTACAGGCATCGTGGTGTCACGCTCGTCGTTTGGTATGGCTTCATTCAGCTCCGGTTCCCAACGATCAA
GGCGAGTTACATGATCCCCCATGTTGTGCAAAAAAGCGGTTAGCTCCTTCGGTCCTCCGATCGTTGTCAG
AAGTAAGTTGGCCGCAGTGTTATCACTCATGGTTATGGCAGCACTGCATAATTCTCTTACTGTCATGCCA
TCCGTAAGATGCTTTTCTGTGACTGGTGAGTACTCAACCAAGTCATTCTGAGAATAGTGTATGCGGCGAC
CGAGTTGCTCTTGCCCGGCGTCAATACGGGATAATACCGCGCCACATAGCAGAACTTTAAAAGTGCTCAT
CATTGGAAAACGTTCTTCGGGGCGAAAACTCTCAAGGATCTTACCGCTGTTGAGATCCAGTTCGATGTAA
CCCACTCGTGCACCCAACTGATCTTCAGCATCTTTTACTTTCACCAGCGTTTCTGGGTGAGCAAAAACAG
GAAGGCAAAATGCCGCAAAAAAGGGAATAAGGGCGACACGGAAATGTTGAATACTCATATTCTTCCTT
Features (pLannotate 1.2.2; 20 found; start..end, strand, type, name):
    119..143     -  CDS            KanR (fragment): aminoglycoside phosphotransferase; aph(3')-Ia; confers resistance to kanamycin
    254..842     +  rep_origin     ori: high-copy-number ColE1/pMB1/pBR322/pUC origin of replication
   1067..1084    +  terminator     rrnB T2 terminator (fragment): transcription terminator T2 from the E. coli rrnB gene
   1109..1128    -  CDS            lacZα (fragment): LacZα fragment of β-galactosidase; lacZ fragment
   1584..1600    +  protein_bind   lac operator: The lac repressor binds to the lac operator to inhibit transcription in E. coli. This inhibition can be relieved by adding lactose or isopropyl-β-D-thiogalactopyranoside (IPTG). lac repressor encoded by lacI
   1843..2146    +  enhancer       CMV enhancer: human cytomegalovirus immediate early enhancer
   2147..2350    +  promoter       CMV promoter: human cytomegalovirus (CMV) immediate early promoter
   2486..2529    +  intron         CMV intron (fragment): modified intron A from human cytomegalovirus
   2581..2599    +  promoter       SP6 promoter: promoter for bacteriophage SP6 RNA polymerase
   2603..2640    +  CDS            IgH signal sequence (fragment): signal sequence from the mouse immunoglobulin heavy chain variable region
   3253..4053    +  CDS            IGHG2 (fragment): IGHG2_HUMAN - Experimental evidence at protein level: Swiss-Prot protein existence level 1. Constant region of immunoglobulin heavy chains. Immunoglobulins, also known as antibodies, are membrane-bound or secreted glycoproteins produced by B lymphocytes. In the recognition phase of humoral immunity, the membrane-bound immunoglobulins serve as receptors which, upon binding of a specific antigen, trigger the clonal expansion and differentiation of B lymphocytes into immunoglobulins- secreting plasma cells. Secreted immunoglobulins mediate the effector phase of humoral immunity, which results in
   4268..4379    +  polyA_signal   bGH poly(A) signal: bovine growth hormone polyadenylation signal
   4380..4488    +  rep_origin     f1 ori (fragment): f1 bacteriophage origin of replication; arrow indicates direction of (+) strand synthesis
   4502..4831    +  promoter       SV40 promoter: SV40 enhancer and early promoter
   4879..4926    +  promoter       EM7 promoter: synthetic bacterial promoter&nbsp
   4945..5544    +  CDS            PuroR (fragment): puromycin N-acetyltransferase; pac from Streptomyces; confers resistance to puromycin
   5554..5679    +  CDS            ble (fragment): BLE_KLEPN - Experimental evidence at protein level: Swiss-Prot protein existence level 1. Binding protein with a strong affinity to the bleomycin family of antibiotics. Binds to CL990; an antimitotic-antibiotic compound. From Klebsiella pneumoniae.
   5674..5795    +  polyA_signal   SV40 poly(A) signal: SV40 polyadenylation signal
   5848..6708    -  CDS            AmpR: β-lactamase; bla; confers resistance to ampicillin, carbenicillin, and related antibiotics
   6711..89      -  promoter       AmpR promoter (fragment) (across the origin): bla
