[The description below was written by a language model from this plasmid's Addgene catalogue record and pLannotate feature annotations shown in this document.]
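Description:
pD649-HAsp-CD84-Fc(DAPA)-AviTag-6xHis is a mammalian expression plasmid of about 6.7 kb, built on the pD649 backbone, for producing the extracellular domain of human CD84 (SLAMF5) as a secreted Fc fusion protein. It is maintained in E. coli as a high-copy plasmid through a ColE1/pUC-type origin and is selected with ampicillin via the bla gene. The annotation also shows an SV40 early promoter and a bacterial EM7 promoter upstream of a puromycin N-acetyltransferase coding sequence with an SV40 poly(A) signal. This cassette could in principle allow puromycin selection in mammalian cells, although the catalogue entry does not mention that use. Short kanamycin-resistance, lacZα, ble and f1 ori matches are only fragments and appear to be backbone remnants.

Expression is driven by the CMV immediate-early enhancer and promoter, followed by a partial CMV intron A. An SP6 phage promoter sits just upstream of the coding region and also serves as a sequencing primer site. The open reading frame begins with a signal peptide, named "HAsp" in the plasmid and matched by the annotation software as a fragment of an immunoglobulin heavy-chain leader. This peptide directs the product into the secretory pathway. The 612 bp CD84 ectodomain, cloned between retained NotI and AscI sites, is fused at its C terminus to a human IgG Fc region. The software matched this region to IGHG2, but the record itself says only human IgG. The Fc carries the D265A and P329A (DAPA) substitutions, which are generally used to reduce Fc effector binding. An AviTag for site-specific BirA biotinylation and a 6xHis tag for metal-affinity purification follow, and transcription ends at a bGH poly(A) signal.

The plasmid belongs to a collection made for screening interactions among human immunoglobulin-superfamily cell-surface proteins. The depositor notes that some members of the collection may carry an IS4-like transposase insertion upstream of the CMV promoter. No such element is annotated in this record.
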