Addgene plasmid #156616: pD649-HAsp-CD84-Fc(DAPA)-AviTag-6xHis
Purpose: Mammalian expression of cell-surface protein extracellular domain fused to Fc(DAPA)-Avi-6xHis. Protein is secreted from cells.
Depositing lab: Chris Garcia. Depositing organization: Stanford University. Publication: A Human IgSF Cell-Surface Interactome Reveals a Complex Network of Protein-Protein Interactions. Wojtowicz WM, Vielmetter J, Fernandes RA, Siepe DH, Eastman CL, Chisholm GB, Cox S, Klock H, Anderson PW, Rue SM, Miller JJ, Glaser SM, Bragstad ML, Vance J, Lam AW, Lesley SA, Zinn K, Garcia KC. Cell. 2020 Aug 20;182(4):1027-1043.e17. doi: 10.1016/j.cell.2020.07.025. PubMed 32822567.
Backbone
  Vector backbone: pD649
  Backbone size w/o insert (bp): 6106
  Vector type: Mammalian Expression
Growth in bacteria
  Bacterial resistance: Ampicillin, 100 μg/mL
  Growth temperature: 37°C
  Growth strain: DH5alpha
  Copy number: High Copy
Gene/Insert
  Gene/Insert name: CD84 (alt name: SLAF5)
  Species: H. sapiens (human)
  Insert size (bp): 612
  Mutation: Fc region of human IgG contains D265A and P329A mutations (DAPA)
  Entrez Gene: CD84 (a.k.a. LY9B, SLAMF5, hCD84, mCD84)
  Promoter: CMV/SP6
  Tag / fusion protein: Fc(DAPA)-AviTag-6xHis (C terminal on backbone)
  Cloning method: Restriction Enzyme; 5′ cloning site GCGGCCGC (not destroyed); 3′ cloning site GGCGCGCC (not destroyed)
  Sequencing primers: 5′ ATTTAGGTGACACTATAG; 3′ CACGTACCAGTTGAACTTCACC
Resource information
  A portion of this plasmid was derived from a plasmid made by: synthesis by ThermoFisher
Terms and licenses: Academic/Nonprofit Terms; Industry Terms: Not Available to Industry
Depositor comments: Some plasmids in this collection may have an IS4-like element ISVsa5 family transposase upstream of the CMV promoter.
How to cite: pD649-HAsp-CD84-Fc(DAPA)-AviTag-6xHis was a gift from Chris Garcia (Addgene plasmid # 156616 ; http://n2t.net/addgene:156616 ; RRID:Addgene_156616)
