>Addgene plasmid #156616 | pD649-HAsp-CD84-Fc(DAPA)-AviTag-6xHis | depositor partial sequence | sequence record 302342 | insert (extracellular domain)
AAGGATAGCGAGATCTTCACCGTGAATGGCATCCTGGGCGAGAGCGTGACATTCCCCGTGAACATCCAAG
AGCCTCGGCAAGTGAAGATCATTGCCTGGACCAGCAAGACCAGCGTGGCCTATGTTACCCCTGGCGATTC
TGAGACAGCCCCTGTGGTTACCGTGACACACCGGAACTACTACGAGAGAATCCACGCTCTGGGCCCCAAC
TACAACCTGGTCATCAGCGACCTGAGAATGGAAGATGCCGGCGACTACAAGGCCGACATCAATACCCAGG
CCGATCCTTACACCACCACCAAGCGGTACAACCTGCAGATCTACAGACGGCTGGGCAAGCCCAAGATCAC
ACAGTCTCTGATGGCCAGCGTGAACAGCACCTGTAACGTGACCCTGACCTGCTCCGTGGAAAAAGAGGAA
AAGAACGTCACCTACAACTGGTCCCCACTGGGCGAAGAGGGCAACGTGCTGCAGATTTTTCAGACCCCTG
AGGACCAAGAGCTGACCTACACCTGTACAGCCCAGAATCCTGTGTCCAACAACAGCGACAGCATCAGCGC
CAGACAGCTGTGTGCCGATATCGCCATGGGCTTCAGAACCCACCATACCGGT
